Addgene plasmid #134595: pHCKan-yibDp-cimA3.7
Purpose: Low Phosphate inducible mutant citramalate synthase
Depositing lab: Michael Lynch. Depositing organization: Duke University. Publication: Scalable, two-stage, autoinduction of recombinant protein expression in E. coli utilizing phosphate depletion. Menacho-Melgar R, Ye Z, Moreb EA, Yang T, Efromson JP, Decker JS, Wang R, Lynch MD. Biotechnol Bioeng. 2020 May 22. doi: 10.1002/bit.27440. PubMed 32441815.
Backbone
  Vector backbone: pTWIST-Kan-High Copy
  Vector type: Bacterial Expression
Growth in bacteria
  Bacterial resistance: Kanamycin, 50 μg/mL
  Growth temperature: 37°C
  Growth strain: DH5alpha
  Copy number: High Copy
Gene/Insert
  Gene/Insert name: cimA3.7 (alt name: Citramalate synthase)
  Mutation: I47V, E114V, H126Q, T204A, L238S
  Promoter: yibDp
  Cloning method: Unknown
  Sequencing primers: 5′ TGTAAAACGACGGCCAGT; 3′ CAGGAAACAGCTATGAC
Resource information
  A portion of this plasmid was derived from a plasmid made by: Constructed by Twist Biosciences
Terms and licenses: Academic/Nonprofit Terms; Industry Terms: Not Available to Industry
Depositor comments: Please visit https://www.biorxiv.org/content/10.1101/820787v2 for bioRxiv preprint.
How to cite: pHCKan-yibDp-cimA3.7 was a gift from Michael Lynch (Addgene plasmid # 134595 ; http://n2t.net/addgene:134595 ; RRID:Addgene_134595)
