[The description below was written by a language model from this plasmid's Addgene catalogue record and pLannotate feature annotations shown in this document.]
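Description:
pHCKan-yibDp-cimA3.7 is a small (about 3.6 kb) high-copy bacterial expression plasmid built on the pTWIST-Kan-High Copy backbone and made by commercial gene synthesis. It replicates in E. coli from a ColE1/pUC-type origin and is selected with kanamycin through an aph(3')-Ia aminoglycoside phosphotransferase gene. The annotation also picks up backbone remnants: a fragment of a pBluescript-type multiple cloning site, a short lacZα fragment, and an rrnB T1 transcription terminator. This terminator lies upstream of the insert region on the circular map, where it would be expected to insulate the expression cassette from read-through transcription.

The payload is cimA3.7, a variant of the citramalate synthase of the archaeon Methanocaldococcus jannaschii, which condenses pyruvate and acetyl-CoA to form (R)-citramalate. The record lists five substitutions (I47V, E114V, H126Q, T204A, L238S). The annotation matches the coding sequence only as a fragment of the native protein, suggesting the variant is shorter than the wild-type enzyme, although the record does not state this. Expression is driven by the yibD promoter (yibDp), which the record describes as inducible by low phosphate. The promoter is not annotated in the feature table but presumably occupies the short stretch directly upstream of the coding sequence. No affinity tag or reporter is recorded.

The associated work concerns two-stage autoinduction in E. coli. In that scheme, cells first accumulate biomass, and expression switches on without an added inducer once phosphate in the medium is depleted. This plasmid therefore provides phosphate-depletion-triggered production of the mutant citramalate synthase, for protein expression or citramalate-producing applications.
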