Features (pLannotate 1.2.2; 6 found; start..end, strand, type, name):
    158..1276    +  CDS            cimA (fragment): CIMA_METJA - Experimental evidence at protein level: Swiss-Prot protein existence level 1. Catalyzes the condensation of pyruvate and acetyl-coenzyme A to form (R)-citramalate. From Methanocaldococcus jannaschii (strain ATCC 43067 / DSM 2661 / JAL-1 / JCM 10045 / NBRC 100440) (Methanococcus jannaschii).
   1637..2225    -  rep_origin     ori: high-copy-number ColE1/pMB1/pBR322/pUC origin of replication
   2361..3176    -  CDS            KanR: aminoglycoside phosphotransferase; aph(3')-Ia; confers resistance to kanamycin in bacteria or G418 (Geneticin®) in eukaryotes
   3292..3314    +  misc_feature   MCS (fragment): pBluescript multiple cloning site
   3314..3360    +  terminator     rrnB T1 terminator: transcription terminator T1 from the E. coli rrnB gene
   3462..3505    -  CDS            lacZα (fragment): LacZα fragment of β-galactosidase; lacZ fragment
>Addgene plasmid #134595 | pHCKan-yibDp-cimA3.7 | addgene full sequence | sequence record 271207 | Addgene NGS Result
GTGCGTAATTGTGCTGATCTCTTATATAGCTGCTCTCATTATCTCTCTACCCTGAAGTGACTCTCTCACC
TGTAAAAATAATATCTCACAGGCTTAATAGTTTCTTAATACAAAGCCTGTAAAACGTCAGGATAACTTCT
GTGTAGGAGGATAATCTATGATGGTCCGTATTTTTGATACGACTTTGCGTGATGGGGAGCAGACACCTGG
CGTCTCCCTTACACCGAACGACAAGTTAGAGATTGCTAAAAAGTTAGATGAGCTTGGGGTAGACGTTATC
GAGGCGGGCTCAGCGGTCACTAGCAAGGGAGAGCGCGAGGGGATCAAGTTGATTACCAAGGAAGGCCTTA
ATGCGGAGATTTGTTCGTTCGTCCGCGCCCTGCCCGTAGACATCGATGCCGCACTTGAGTGCGATGTGGA
TTCAGTACATTTAGTCGTACCAACTTCCCCGATCCATATGAAATACAAGTTGCGTAAAACCGAGGATGAA
GTCCTTGTCACAGCGCTGAAAGCAGTGGAGTACGCGAAGGAGCAAGGCTTGATCGTCGAATTGTCAGCCG
AAGATGCAACCCGCTCGGACGTGAACTTTCTTATCAAGCTTTTCAACGAAGGAGAGAAAGTTGGAGCGGA
TCGTGTGTGTGTATGTGATACAGTCGGCGTTTTGACACCACAAAAGTCACAGGAGCTGTTCAAGAAAATC
ACGGAGAACGTGAACCTGCCCGTGTCAGTACATTGCCATAACGACTTCGGCATGGCCACGGCCAACGCGT
GTTCAGCAGTGCTTGGTGGAGCAGTTCAATGCCACGTTACGGTTAATGGTATTGGCGAACGCGCGGGAAA
TGCTTCATTAGAGGAAGTCGTCGCCGCGTCAAAAATCTTGTACGGCTACGACACCAAAATCAAGATGGAG
AAACTTTACGAGGTGTCGCGTATTGTATCCCGTCTGATGAAACTTCCTGTACCCCCCAACAAGGCGATCG
TAGGAGATAACGCCTTCGCGCACGAGGCTGGGATTCACGTGGACGGACTGATTAAAAACACTGAGACTTA
TGAGCCCATCAAACCGGAAATGGTCGGGAACCGCCGCCGTATCATTTTAGGAAAACATTCGGGACGTAAG
GCGCTGAAATACAAATTAGACCTGATGGGCATCAATGTCTCCGACGAGCAATTAAACAAAATCTATGAAC
GTGTGAAGGAATTCGGTGACTTAGGGAAGTATATCTCCGACGCCGATTTACTGGCGATTGTGCGCGAAGT
AACGGGGAAGTTAGTATAACCGGCTTATCGGTCAGTTTCACCTGATTTACGTAAAAACCCGCTTCGGCGG
GTTTTTGCTTTTGGAGGGGCAGAAAGATGAATGACTGTCCACGACGCTATACCCAAAAGAAAAGGCTAGG
TGGAGGCTCAGTGATGATAAGTCTGCGATGGTGGATGCATGTGTCATGGTCATAGCTGTTTCCTGTGTGA
AATTGTTATCCGCTCAGAGGGCACAATCCTATTCCGCGCTATCCGACAATCTCCAAGACATTAGGTGGAG
TTCAGTTCGGCGTATGGCATATGTCGCTGGAAAGAACATGTGAGCAAAAGGCCAGCAAAAGGCCAGGAAC
CGTAAAAAGGCCGCGTTGCTGGCGTTTTTCCATAGGCTCCGCCCCCCTGACGAGCATCACAAAAATCGAC
GCTCAAGTCAGAGGTGGCGAAACCCGACAGGACTATAAAGATACCAGGCGTTTCCCCCTGGAAGCTCCCT
CGTGCGCTCTCCTGTTCCGACCCTGCCGCTTACCGGATACCTGTCCGCCTTTCTCCCTTCGGGAAGCGTG
GCGCTTTCTCATAGCTCACGCTGTAGGTATCTCAGTTCGGTGTAGGTCGTTCGCTCCAAGCTGGGCTGTG
TGCACGAACCCCCCGTTCAGCCCGACCGCTGCGCCTTATCCGGTAACTATCGTCTTGAGTCCAACCCGGT
AAGACACGACTTATCGCCACTGGCAGCAGCCACTGGTAACAGGATTAGCAGAGCGAGGTATGTAGGCGGT
GCTACAGAGTTCTTGAAGTGGTGGCCTAACTACGGCTACACTAGAAGAACAGTATTTGGTATCTGCGCTC
TGCTGAAGCCAGTTACCTTCGGAAAAAGAGTTGGTAGCTCTTGATCCGGCAAACAAACCACCGCTGGTAG
CGGTGGTTTTTTTGTTTGCAAGCAGCAGATTACGCGCAGAAAAAAAGGATCTCAAGAAGATCCTTTGATC
TTTTCTACGGGGTCTGACGCTCTATTCAACAAAGCCGCCGTCCCGTCAAGTCAGCGTAAATGGGTAGGGG
GCTTCAAATCGTCCGCTCTGCCAGTGTTACAACCAATTAACAAATTCTGATTAGAAAAACTCATCGAGCA
TCAAATGAAACTGCAATTTATTCATATCAGGATTATCAATACCATATTTTTGAAAAAGCCGTTTCTGTAA
TGAAGGAGAAAACTCACCGAGGCAGTTCCATAGGATGGCAAGATCCTGGTATCGGTCTGCGATTCCGACT
CGTCCAACATCAATACAACCTATTAATTTCCCCTCGTCAAAAATAAGGTTATCAAGTGAGAAATCACCAT
GAGTGACGACTGAATCCGGTGAGAATGGCAAAAGCTTATGCATTTCTTTCCAGACTTGTTCAACAGGCCA
GCCATTACGCTCGTCATCAAAATCACTCGCATCAACCAAACCGTTATTCATTCGTGATTGCGCCTGAGCG
AGACGAAATACGCGATCGCTGTTAAAAGGACAATTACAAACAGGAATCGAATGCAACCGGCGCAGGAACA
CTGCCAGCGCATCAACAATATTTTCACCTGAATCAGGATATTCTTCTAATACCTGGAATGCTGTTTTCCC
GGGGATCGCAGTGGTGAGTAACCATGCATCATCAGGAGTACGGATAAAATGCTTGATGGTCGGAAGAGGC
ATAAATTCCGTCAGCCAGTTTAGTCTGACCATCTCATCTGTAACATCATTGGCAACGCTACCTTTGCCAT
GTTTCAGAAACAACTCTGGCGCATCGGGCTTCCCATACAATCGATAGATTGTCGCACCTGATTGCCCGAC
ATTATCGCGAGCCCATTTATACCCATATAAATCAGCATCCATGTTGGAATTTAATCGCGGCCTCGAGCAA
GACGTTTCCCGTTGAATATGGCTCATAACACCCCTTGTATTACTGTTTATGTAAGCAGACAGTTTTATTG
TTCATGATGATATATTTTTATCTTGTGCAATGTAACATCAGAGATTTTGAGACACAACGTGGCTTTCCCC
CGCCGCTCTAGAACTAGTGGATCCAAATAAAACGAAAGGCTCAGTCGAAAGACTGGGCCTTTCGTTTTAT
CTGTTGTTTGTCGCATTATACGAGACGTCCAGGTTGGGATACCTGAAACAAAACCCATCGTACGGCCAAG
GAAGTCTCCAATAACTGTGATCCACCACAAGCGCCAGGGTTTTCCCAGTCACGACGTTGTAAAACGACGG
CCAGTCATGCATAATCCGCACGCATCTGGAATAAGGAAGTGCCATTCCGCCTGACCT
